>Addgene plasmid #99926 | pcDNA3-HA-REDD1 1-209 (#430) | addgene full sequence | sequence record 198006 | Addgene NGS Result
GACATTGATTATTGACTAGTTATTAATAGTAATCAATTACGGGGTCATTAGTTCATAGCCCATATATGGA
GTTCCGCGTTACATAACTTACGGTAAATGGCCCGCCTGGCTGACCGCCCAACGACCCCCGCCCATTGACG
TCAATAATGACGTATGTTCCCATAGTAACGCCAATAGGGACTTTCCATTGACGTCAATGGGTGGAGTATT
TACGGTAAACTGCCCACTTGGCAGTACATCAAGTGTATCATATGCCAAGTACGCCCCCTATTGACGTCAA
TGACGGTAAATGGCCCGCCTGGCATTATGCCCAGTACATGACCTTATGGGACTTTCCTACTTGGCAGTAC
ATCTACGTATTAGTCATCGCTATTACCATGGTGATGCGGTTTTGGCAGTACATCAATGGGCGTGGATAGC
GGTTTGACTCACGGGGATTTCCAAGTCTCCACCCCATTGACGTCAATGGGAGTTTGTTTTGGCACCAAAA
TCAACGGGACTTTCCAAAATGTCGTAACAACTCCGCCCCATTGACGCAAATGGGCGGTAGGCGTGTACGG
TGGGAGGTCTATATAAGCAGAGCTCTCTGGCTAACTAGAGAACCCACTGCTTACTGGCTTATCGAAATTA
ATACGACTCACTATAGGGAGACCCAAGCTTGGTACCGAGCTCGGATCCGCCACCATGCCTAGCCTTTGGG
ACCGCTTCTCGTCGTCGTCCACCTCCTCTTCGCCCTCGTCCTTGCCCCGAACTCCCACCCCAGATCGGCC
GCCGCGCTCAGCCTGGGGGTCGGCGACCCGGGAGGAGGGGTTTGACCGCTCCACGAGCCTGGAGAGCTCG
GACTGCGAGTCCCTGGACAGCAGCAACAGTGGCTTCGGGCCGGAGGAAGACACGGCTTACCTGGATGGGG
TGTCGTTGCCCGACTTTGAGCTGCTCAGTGACCCTGAGGATGAACACTTGTGTGCCAACCTGATGCAGCT
GCTGCAGGAGAGCCTGGCCCAGGCGCGGCTGGGCTCTCGACGCCCTGCGCGCCTGCTGATGCCTAGCCAG
TTGGTAAGCCAGGTGGGCAAAGAACTACTGCGCCTGGCCTACAGCGAGCCGTGCGGCCTGCGGGGGGCGC
TGCTGGACGTCTGCGTGGAGCAGGGCAAGAGCTGCCACAGCGTGGGCCAGCTGGCACTCGACCCCAGCCT
GGTGCCCACCTTCCAGCTGACCCTCGTGCTGCGCCTGGACTCACGACTCTGGCCCAAGATCCAGGGGCTG
TTTAGCTCCGCCAACTCTCCCTTCCTCCCTGGCTTCAGCCAGTCCCTGACGTATCCCTATGACGTCCCAG
ATTACGCTTGAGAATTCTGCAGATATCCATCACACTGGCGGCCGCTCGAGCATGCATCTAGAGGGCCCTA
TTCTATAGTGTCACCTAAATGCTAGAGCTCGCTGATCAGCCTCGACTGTGCCTTCTAGTTGCCAGCCATC
TGTTGTTTGCCCCTCCCCCGTGCCTTCCTTGACCCTGGAAGGTGCCACTCCCACTGTCCTTTCCTAATAA
AATGAGGAAATTGCATCGCATTGTCTGAGTAGGTGTCATTCTATTCTGGGGGGTGGGGTGGGGCAGGACA
GCAAGGGGGAGGATTGGGAAGACAATAGCAGGCATGCTGGGGATGCGGTGGGCTCTATGGCTTCTGAGGC
GGAAAGAACCAGCTGGGGCTCTAGGGGGTATCCCC
[124 nt withheld, positions 1716-1839]
C
[91 nt withheld, positions 1841-1931]
A
[49 nt withheld, positions 1933-1981]
CCTTTGACGTTGGAGTCCACGTTCTTT
[37 nt withheld, positions 2009-2045]
ACCCTATCTCGGTCTATTCTTTTGATTTATAAGGGATTTTGCCGATTTCGGCCTATTGGTTAAAAAATGA
GCTGATTTAACAAAAATTTAACGCGAATTAATTCTGTGGAATGTGTGTCAGTTAGGGTGTGGAAAGTCCC
CAGGCTCCCCAGCAGGCAGAAGTATGCAAAGCATGCATCTCAATTAGTCAGCAACCAGGTGTGGAAAGTC
CCCAGGCTCCCCAGCAGGCAGAAGTATGCAAAGCATGCATCTCAATTAGTCAGCAACCATAGTCCCGCCC
CTAACTCCGCCCATCCCGCCCCTAACTCCGCCCAGTTCCGCCCATTCTCCGCCCCATGGCTGACTAATTT
TTTTTATTTATGCAGAGGCCGAGGCCGCCTCTGCCTCTGAGCTATTCCAGAAGTAGTGAGGAGGCTTTTT
TGGAGGCCTAGGCTTTTGCAAAAAGCTCCCGGGAGCTTGTATATCCATTTTCGGATCTGATCAAGAGACA
GGATGAGGATCGTTTCGCATGATTGAACAAGATGGATTGCACGCAGGTTCTCCGGCCGCTTGGGTGGAGA
GGCTATTCGGCTATGACTGGGCACAACAGACAATCGGCTGCTCTGATGCCGCCGTGTTCCGGCTGTCAGC
GCAGGGGCGCCCGGTTCTTTTTGTCAAGACCGACCTGTCCGGTGCCCTGAATGAACTGCAGGACGAGGCA
GCGCGGCTATCGTGGCTGGCCACGACGGGCGTTCCTTGCGCAGCTGTGCTCGACGTTGTCACTGAAGCGG
GAAGGGACTGGCTGCTATTGGGCGAAGTGCCGGGGCAGGATCTCCTGTCATCTCACCTTGCTCCTGCCGA
GAAAGTATCCATCATGGCTGATGCAATGCGGCGGCTGCATACGCTTGATCCGGCTACCTGCCCATTCGAC
CACCAAGCGAAACATCGCATCGAGCGAGCACGTACTCGGATGGAAGCCGGTCTTGTCGATCAGGATGATC
TGGACGAAGAGCATCAGGGGCTCGCGCCAGCCGAACTGTTCGCCAGGCTCAAGGCGCGCATGCCCGACGG
CGAGGATCTCGTCGTGACCCATGGCGATGCCTGCTTGCCGAATATCATGGTGGAAAATGGCCGCTTTTCT
GGATTCATCGACTGTGGCCGGCTGGGTGTGGCGGACCGCTATCAGGACATAGCGTTGGCTACCCGTGATA
TTGCTGAAGAGCTTGGCGGCGAATGGGCTGACCGCTTCCTCGTGCTTTACGGTATCGCCGCTCCCGATTC
GCAGCGCATCGCCTTCTATCGCCTTCTTGACGAGTTCTTCTGAGCGGGACTCTGGGGTTCGAAATGACCG
ACCAAGCGACGCCCAACCTGCCATCACGAGATTTCGATTCCACCGCCGCCTTCTATGAAAGGTTGGGCTT
CGGAATCGTTTTCCGGGACGCCGGCTGGATGATCCTCCAGCGCGGGGATCTCATGCTGGAGTTCTTCGCC
CACCCCAACTTGTTTATTGCAGCTTATAATGGTTACAAATAAAGCAATAGCATCACAAATTTCACAAATA
AAGCATTTTTTTCACTGCATTCTAGTTGTGGTTTGTCCAAACTCATCAATGTATCTTATCATGTCTGTAT
ACCGTCGACCTCTAGCTAGAGCTTGGCGTAATCATGGTCATAGCTGTTTCCTGTGTGAAATTGTTATCCG
CTCACAATTCCACACAACATACGAGCCGGAAGCATAAAGTGTAAAGCCTGGGGTGCCTAATGAGTGAGCT
AACTCACATTAATTGCGTTGCGCTCACTGCCCGCTTTCCAGTCGGGAAACCTGTCGTGCCAGCTGCATTA
ATGAATCGGCCAACGCGCGGGGAGAGGCGGTTTGCGTATTGGGCGCTCTTCCGCTTCCTCGCTCACTGAC
TCGCTGCGCTCGGTCGTTCGGCTGCGGCGAGCGGTATCAGCTCACTCAAAGGCGGTAATACGGTTATCCA
CAGAATCAGGGGATAACGCAGGAAAGAACATGTGAGCAAAAGGCCAGCAAAAGGCCAGGAACCGTAAAAA
GGCCGCGTTGCTGGCGTTTTTCCATAGGCTCCGCCCCCCTGACGAGCATCACAAAAATCGACGCTCAAGT
CAGAGGTGGCGAAACCCGACAGGACTATAAAGATACCAGGCGTTTCCCCCTGGAAGCTCCCTCGTGCGCT
CTCCTGTTCCGACCCTGCCGCTTACCGGATACCTGTCCGCCTTTCTCCCTTCGGGAAGCGTGGCGCTTTC
TCATAGCTCACGCTGTAGGTATCTCAGTTCGGTGTAGGTCGTTCGCTCCAAGCTGGGCTGTGTGCACGAA
CCCCCCGTTCAGCCCGACCGCTGCGCCTTATCCGGTAACTATCGTCTTGAGTCCAACCCGGTAAGACACG
ACTTATCGCCACTGGCAGCAGCCACTGGTAACAGGATTAGCAGAGCGAGGTATGTAGGCGGTGCTACAGA
GTTCTTGAAGTGGTGGCCTAACTACGGCTACACTAGAAGAACAGTATTTGGTATCTGCGCTCTGCTGAAG
CCAGTTACCTTCGGAAAAAGAGTTGGTAGCTCTTGATCCGGCAAACAAACCACCGCTGGTAGCGGTGGTT
TTTTTGTTTGCAAGCAGCAGATTACGCGCAGAAAAAAAGGATCTCAAGAAGATCCTTTGATCTTTTCTAC
GGGGTCTGACGCTCAGTGGAACGAAAACTCACGTTAAGGGATTTTGGTCATGAGATTATCAAAAAGGATC
TTCACCTAGATCCTTTTAAATTAAAAATGAAGTTTTAAATCAATCTAAAGTATATATGAGTAAACTTGGT
CTGACAGTTACCAATGCTTAATCAGTGAGGCACCTATCTCAGCGATCTGTCTATTTCGTTCATCCATAGT
TGCCTGACTCCCCGTCGTGTAGATAACTACGATACGGGAGGGCTTACCATCTGGCCCCAGTGCTGCAATG
ATACCGCGAGACCCACGCTCACCGGCTCCAGATTTATCAGCAATAAACCAGCCAGCCGGAAGGGCCGAGC
GCAGAAGTGGTCCTGCAACTTTATCCGCCTCCATCCAGTCTATTAATTGTTGCCGGGAAGCTAGAGTAAG
TAGTTCGCCAGTTAATAGTTTGCGCAACGTTGTTGCCATTGCTACAGGCATCGTGGTGTCACGCTCGTCG
TTTGGTATGGCTTCATTCAGCTCCGGTTCCCAACGATCAAGGCGAGTTACATGATCCCCCATGTTGTGCA
AAAAAGCGGTTAGCTCCTTCGGTCCTCCGATCGTTGTCAGAAGTAAGTTGGCCGCAGTGTTATCACTCAT
GGTTATGGCAGCACTGCATAATTCTCTTACTGTCATGCCATCCGTAAGATGCTTTTCTGTGACTGGTGAG
TACTCAACCAAGTCATTCTGAGAATAGTGTATGCGGCGACCGAGTTGCTCTTGCCCGGCGTCAATACGGG
ATAATACCGCGCCACATAGCAGAACTTTAAAAGTGCTCATCATTGGAAAACGTTCTTCGGGGCGAAAACT
CTCAAGGATCTTACCGCTGTTGAGATCCAGTTCGATGTAACCCACTCGTGCACCCAACTGATCTTCAGCA
TCTTTTACTTTCACCAGCGTTTCTGGGTGAGCAAAAACAGGAAGGCAAAATGCCGCAAAAAAGGGAATAA
GGGCGACACGGAAATGTTGAATACTCATACTCTTCCTTTTTCAATATTATTGAAGCATTTATCAGGGTTA
TTGTCTCATGAGCGGATACATATTTGAATGTATTTAGAAAAATAAACAAATAGGGGTTCCGCGCACATTT
CCCCGAAAAGTGCCACCTGACGTCGACGGATCGGGAGATCTCCCGATCCCCTATGGTGCACTCTCAGTAC
AATCTGCTCTGATGCCGCATAGTTAAGCCAGTATCTGCTCCCTGCTTGTGTGTTGGAGGTCGCTGAGTAG
TGCGCGAGCAAAATTTAAGCTACAACAAGGCAAGGCTTGACCGACAATTGCATGAAGAATCTGCTTAGGG
TTAGGCGTTTTGCGCTGCTTCGCGATGTACGGGCCAGATATACGCGTT
Features (pLannotate 1.2.2; 21 found; start..end, strand, type, name):
      1..380     +  enhancer       CMV enhancer: human cytomegalovirus immediate early enhancer
    381..584     +  promoter       CMV promoter: human cytomegalovirus (CMV) immediate early promoter
    580..613     +  LTR            5' LTR (truncated) (fragment): truncated 5' long terminal repeat (LTR) from HIV-1
    629..647     +  promoter       T7 promoter: promoter for bacteriophage T7 RNA polymerase
    685..1311    +  CDS            DDIT4 (fragment): DDIT4_HUMAN - Also known as REDD1, RTP801. Experimental evidence at protein level: Swiss-Prot protein existence level 1. Regulates cell growth, proliferation and survival via inhibition of the activity of the mammalian target of rapamycin complex 1 (mTORC1). Inhibition of mTORC1 is mediated by a pathway that involves DDIT4/REDD1, AKT1, the TSC1-TSC2 complex and the GTPase RHEB. Plays an important role in responses to cellular energy levels and cellular stress, including responses to hypoxia and DNA damage. Regulates p53/TP53-mediated apoptosis in response to DNA damage via its effect on mTORC1
   1402..1420    -  promoter       SP6 promoter: promoter for bacteriophage SP6 RNA polymerase
   1446..1670    +  polyA_signal   bGH poly(A) signal: bovine growth hormone polyadenylation signal
   1674..1695    +  promoter       SV40 promoter (fragment): SV40 enhancer and early promoter
   1716..2144    +  rep_origin     f1 ori (sequence partly withheld): f1 bacteriophage origin of replication; arrow indicates direction of (+) strand synthesis
   2158..2487    +  promoter       SV40 promoter: SV40 enhancer and early promoter
   2554..3345    +  CDS            neo: KKA2_KLEPN - Also known as kan, nptII. Experimental evidence at protein level: Swiss-Prot protein existence level 1. Resistance to kanamycin, neomycin, paromomycin, ribostamycin, butirosin and gentamicin B. From Klebsiella pneumoniae.
   3369..3527    +  CDS            ble (fragment): BLE_KLEPN - Experimental evidence at protein level: Swiss-Prot protein existence level 1. Binding protein with a strong affinity to the bleomycin family of antibiotics. Binds to CL990; an antimitotic-antibiotic compound. From Klebsiella pneumoniae.
   3522..3643    +  polyA_signal   SV40 poly(A) signal: SV40 polyadenylation signal
   3716..3732    -  protein_bind   lac operator: The lac repressor binds to the lac operator to inhibit transcription in E. coli. This inhibition can be relieved by adding lactose or isopropyl-β-D-thiogalactopyranoside (IPTG). lac repressor encoded by lacI
   3740..3770    -  promoter       lac promoter: promoter for the E. coli lac operon
   3785..3806    -  protein_bind   CAP binding site: CAP binding activates transcription in the presence of cAMP. E. coli catabolite activator protein
   3819..3911    -  CDS            lacI (fragment): lac repressor; lacI; The lac repressor binds to the lac operator to inhibit transcription in E. coli. This inhibition can be relieved by adding lactose or isopropyl-β-D-thiogalactopyranoside (IPTG).
   4094..4682    -  rep_origin     ori: high-copy-number ColE1/pMB1/pBR322/pUC origin of replication
   4853..5713    -  CDS            AmpR: β-lactamase; bla; confers resistance to ampicillin, carbenicillin, and related antibiotics
   5714..5818    -  promoter       AmpR promoter: bla
   5877..5929    -  misc_feature   bom (fragment): basis of mobility region from pBR322
