[The description below was written by a language model from this plasmid's Addgene catalogue record and pLannotate feature annotations shown in this document.]
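Description:
pcDNA3-HA-REDD1 1-209 is a mammalian expression plasmid of about 6.1 kb built on an Invitrogen pcDNA3-family backbone (listed as pcDNA3.1). It carries a C-terminally truncated form of human REDD1 (gene symbol DDIT4). The insert encodes amino acids 1–209, and the annotated DDIT4 fragment of 627 bp matches that length. Transcription in mammalian cells is driven by the human cytomegalovirus immediate-early enhancer and promoter and terminated by the bovine growth hormone polyadenylation signal. T7 and SP6 phage promoters flank the cloning region; these are commonly used for in vitro transcription or as sequencing primer sites. The catalogue lists an HA epitope tag at the C terminus of the insert, whereas the plasmid name places HA before REDD1. The feature table does not annotate the tag at all, so its exact position cannot be confirmed from the record. The restriction sites used for cloning are also not recorded.

In E. coli the plasmid replicates from a high-copy ColE1/pUC-type origin and is selected with ampicillin through the β-lactamase gene. An f1 origin is also present, which allows single-stranded DNA production. A separate cassette places the neomycin phosphotransferase gene under the SV40 early promoter with an SV40 polyadenylation signal, permitting G418 selection of stably transfected mammalian cells. The short HIV-1 LTR, ble, lacI and bom hits are fragmentary annotations and probably backbone remnants rather than functional elements.

REDD1 is a stress-responsive negative regulator of mTORC1 that acts through the TSC1–TSC2 complex. The associated publication concerns the structural and functional analysis of REDD1, so this deletion construct most plausibly serves to map which regions of the protein are needed for mTORC1 inhibition, with the HA tag allowing detection.
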