Addgene plasmid #99926: pcDNA3-HA-REDD1 1-209 (#430)
Purpose: mammalian expression
Depositing lab: James Brugarolas. Depositing organization: University of Texas Southwestern Medical Center. Publication: Structural analysis and functional implications of the negative mTORC1 regulator REDD1. Vega-Rubin-de-Celis S, Abdallah Z, Kinch L, Grishin NV, Brugarolas J, Zhang X. Biochemistry. 2010 Mar 23;49(11):2491-501. doi: 10.1021/bi902135e. PubMed 20166753.
Backbone
  Vector backbone: pcDNA3.1
  Backbone manufacturer: Invitrogen
  Vector type: Mammalian Expression
Growth in bacteria
  Bacterial resistance: Ampicillin, 100 μg/mL
  Growth temperature: 37°C
  Growth strain: DH5alpha
  Copy number: Unknown
Gene/Insert
  Gene/Insert name: REDD1
  Species: H. sapiens (human)
  Mutation: C-terminal deletion; encodes AA 1-209
  Entrez Gene: DDIT4 (a.k.a. Dig2, REDD-1, REDD1)
  Tag / fusion protein: HA (C terminal on insert)
  Cloning method: Restriction Enzyme; 5′ cloning site Unknown (unknown if destroyed); 3′ cloning site Unknown (unknown if destroyed)
Terms and licenses: Academic/Nonprofit Terms; Industry Terms: Not Available to Industry
How to cite: pcDNA3-HA-REDD1 1-209 (#430) was a gift from James Brugarolas (Addgene plasmid # 99926 ; http://n2t.net/addgene:99926 ; RRID:Addgene_99926)
